Addgene plasmid #230294: AiP13458 - pAAV-AiE0974h-minBG-SYFP2-P2A-3XFLAG-10aa-H2B-WPRE3-BGHpA (Alias: CN3458)
Purpose: AiE0974h is an enhancer sequence, designed to drive AAV-mediated transgene expression in specific populations of brain cells
Depositing lab: Allen Institute for Brain Science & Boaz Levi. Depositing organization: Allen Institute. Publication: A suite of enhancer AAVs and transgenic mouse lines for genetic access to cortical cell types. Ben-Simon Y, Hooper M, Narayan S, Daigle TL, Dwivedi D, Way SW, Oster A, Stafford DA, Mich JK, Taormina MJ, Martinez RA, Opitz-Araya X, Roth JR, Alexander JR, Allen S, Amster A, Arbuckle J, Ayala A, Baker PM, Bakken TE, Barcelli T, Barta S, Bendrick J, Bertagnolli D, Bielstein C, Bishwakarma P, Bowlus J, Boyer G, Brouner K, Casian B, Casper T, Chakka AB, Chakrabarty R, Chance RK, Chavan S, Clark M, Colbert K, Collman F, Daniel S, Departee M, DiValentin P, Donadio N, Dotson N, Egdorf T, Fliss T, Gabitto M, Garcia J, Gary A, Gasperini M, Gloe J, Goldy J, Gore BB, Graybuck L, Greisman N, Haeseleer F, Halterman C, Haradon Z, Hastings SD, Helback O, Ho W, Hockemeyer D, Huang C, Huff S, Hunker A, Johansen N, Jones D, Juneau Z, Kalmbach B, Kannan M, Khem S, Kussick E, Kutsal R, Larsen R, Lee C, Lee AY, Leibly M, Lenz GH, Li S, Liang E, Lusk N, Madigan Z, Malloy J, Malone J, McCue R, Melchor J, Mollenkopf T, Moosman S, Morin E, Newman D, Ng L, Ngo K, Omstead V, Otto S, Oyama A, Pena N, Pham T, Phillips E, Pom CA, Potekhina L, Ransford S, Ray PL, Rette D, Reynoldson C, Rimorin C, Rocha D, Ruiz A, Sanchez REA, Sawyer L, Sedeno-Cortes A, Sevigny JP, Shapovalova N, Shepard N, Shulga L, Sigler AR, Siverts L, Soliman S, Somasundaram S, Staats B, Stewart K, Szelenyi E, Tieu M, Trader C, Tran A, van Velthoven CTJ, Walker M, Wang Y, Weed N, Wirthlin M, Wood T, Wynalda B, Yao Z, Zhou T, Ariza J, Dee N, Reding M, Ronellenfitch K, Mufti S, Sunkin SM, Smith KA, Esposito L, Waters J, Thyagarajan B, Yao S, Lein ES, Zeng H, Levi BP, Ngai J, Ting JT, Tasic B. Cell. 2025 May 16:S0092-8674(25)00513-6. doi: 10.1016/j.cell.2025.05.002. PubMed 40403729.
Backbone
  Vector backbone: pAAV2
  Vector type: AAV
Growth in bacteria
  Bacterial resistance: Ampicillin, 100 μg/mL
  Growth temperature: 37°C
  Growth strain: NEB Stable
  Copy number: High Copy
Gene/Insert
  Gene/Insert name: SYFP2-P2A-3XFLAG-10aa-H2B
  Species: Synthetic
  Promoter: minBG
  Cloning method: Gibson Cloning
Terms and licenses: Academic/Nonprofit Terms; Industry Terms: Not Available to Industry
How to cite: AiP13458 - pAAV-AiE0974h-minBG-SYFP2-P2A-3XFLAG-10aa-H2B-WPRE3-BGHpA (Alias: CN3458) was a gift from Allen Institute for Brain Science & Boaz Levi (Addgene plasmid # 230294 ; http://n2t.net/addgene:230294 ; RRID:Addgene_230294)
