[The description below was written by a language model from this plasmid's Addgene catalogue record and pLannotate feature annotations shown in this document.]
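Description:
AiP13458 - pAAV-AiE0974h-minBG-SYFP2-P2A-3XFLAG-10aa-H2B-WPRE3-BGHpA (alias CN3458) is a 5,470 nt AAV transfer plasmid on a pAAV2 backbone, made to package a recombinant AAV genome that reports enhancer activity in the brain. It is maintained in bacteria through a high-copy ColE1/pUC-type origin and selected with ampicillin via the bla gene and its promoter. An f1 phage origin is also present, along with short remnants of pBR322 bom and rop. The expression cassette lies between AAV2 inverted terminal repeats, which are the cis elements needed for replication and encapsidation of the vector genome. The right ITR is annotated in full, whereas the left one is detected only as two short fragments, a common result for these repetitive, structured regions.

Within the ITRs, the candidate enhancer AiE0974h sits upstream of minBG, a minimal promoter expected to give little expression on its own, so transcription depends largely on the enhancer's cell-type specificity. Neither element is annotated in the feature table, but the unannotated stretch before the SYFP2 coding sequence is consistent with their position. The synthetic payload encodes the yellow fluorescent protein SYFP2 followed by a P2A self-cleaving peptide, then a 3xFLAG epitope joined by a 10-amino-acid linker to human histone H2B. This should yield free fluorescent protein filling the cell plus a separate chromatin-bound, FLAG-tagged nuclear marker. A shortened WPRE (WPRE3) enhances transcript expression, and a bovine growth hormone polyadenylation signal terminates the message. The record states that the enhancer is designed to drive AAV-mediated transgene expression in specific brain cell populations, but it does not say which populations are targeted.
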