Features (pLannotate 1.2.2; 16 found; start..end, strand, type, name):
    428..1016    +  rep_origin     ori: high-copy-number ColE1/pMB1/pBR322/pUC origin of replication
   1089..1116    +  repeat_region  AAV2 ITR (fragment): inverted terminal repeat of adeno-associated virus serotype 2 inverted
   1145..1172    +  repeat_region  AAV2 ITR (fragment): inverted terminal repeat of adeno-associated virus serotype 2 inverted
   2019..2735    +  CDS            SYFP2: SYFP2 is a basic (constitutively fluorescent) yellow fluorescent protein published in 2006, derived from Aequorea victoria. It is reported to be a very rapidly-maturing monomer with moderate acid sensitivity.
   2814..2879    +  CDS            3xFLAG: three tandem FLAG® epitope tags, followed by an enterokinase cleavage site
   2910..3287    +  CDS            H2B: human histone H2B; HIST1H2BJ
   3321..3478    +  misc_feature   WPRE (fragment): woodchuck hepatitis virus posttranscriptional regulatory element
   3484..3564    +  misc_feature   WPRE (fragment): woodchuck hepatitis virus posttranscriptional regulatory element
   3581..3692    +  polyA_signal   bGH poly(A) signal: bovine growth hormone polyadenylation signal
   3810..3950    +  repeat_region  AAV2 ITR: inverted terminal repeat of adeno-associated virus serotype 2 inverted
   3955..4006    -  misc_feature   bom (fragment): basis of mobility region from pBR322
   4025..4480    +  rep_origin     f1 ori (sequence partly withheld): f1 bacteriophage origin of replication; arrow indicates direction of (+) strand synthesis
   4481..4530    -  misc_feature   bom (fragment): basis of mobility region from pBR322
   4632..4667    -  CDS            rop (fragment): Rop protein, which maintains plasmids at low copy number; rop
   4762..4866    +  promoter       AmpR promoter: bla
   4867..257     +  CDS            AmpR (across the origin): β-lactamase; bla; confers resistance to ampicillin, carbenicillin, and related antibiotics
>Addgene plasmid #230294 | AiP13458 - pAAV-AiE0974h-minBG-SYFP2-P2A-3XFLAG-10aa-H2B-WPRE3-BGHpA (Alias: CN3458) | addgene full sequence | sequence record 470661 | Addgene NGS Result
GGCAACAATTAATAGACTGGATGGAGGCGGATAAAGTTGCAGGACCACTTCTGCGCTCGGCCCTTCCGGC
TGGCTGGTTTATTGCTGATAAATCTGGAGCCGGTGAGCGTGGGTCTCGCGGTATCATTGCAGCACTGGGG
CCAGATGGTAAGCCCTCCCGTATCGTAGTTATCTACACGACGGGGAGTCAGGCAACTATGGATGAACGAA
ATAGACAGATCGCTGAGATAGGTGCCTCACTGATTAAGCATTGGTAACTGTCAGACCAAGTTTACTCATA
TATACTTTAGATTGATTTAAAACTTCATTTTTAATTTAAAAGGATCTAGGTGAAGATCCTTTTTGATAAT
CTCATGACCAAAATCCCTTAACGTGAGTTTTCGTTCCACTGAGCGTCAGACCCCGTAGAAAAGATCAAAG
GATCTTCTTGAGATCCTTTTTTTCTGCGCGTAATCTGCTGCTTGCAAACAAAAAAACCACCGCTACCAGC
GGTGGTTTGTTTGCCGGATCAAGAGCTACCAACTCTTTTTCCGAAGGTAACTGGCTTCAGCAGAGCGCAG
ATACCAAATACTGTTCTTCTAGTGTAGCCGTAGTTAGGCCACCACTTCAAGAACTCTGTAGCACCGCCTA
CATACCTCGCTCTGCTAATCCTGTTACCAGTGGCTGCTGCCAGTGGCGATAAGTCGTGTCTTACCGGGTT
GGACTCAAGACGATAGTTACCGGATAAGGCGCAGCGGTCGGGCTGAACGGGGGGTTCGTGCACACAGCCC
AGCTTGGAGCGAACGACCTACACCGAACTGAGATACCTACAGCGTGAGCTATGAGAAAGCGCCACGCTTC
CCGAAGGGAGAAAGGCGGACAGGTATCCGGTAAGCGGCAGGGTCGGAACAGGAGAGCGCACGAGGGAGCT
TCCAGGGGGAAACGCCTGGTATCTTTATAGTCCTGTCGGGTTTCGCCACCTCTGACTTGAGCGTCGATTT
TTGTGATGCTCGTCAGGGGGGCGGAGCCTATGGAAAAACGCCAGCAACGCGGCCTTTTTACGGTTCCTGG
CCTTTTGCTGGCCTTTTGCTCACATGTCCTGCAGGCAGCTGCGCGCTCGCTCGCTCACTGAGGCCGCCCG
GGCGTCGGGCGACCTTTGGTCGCCCGGCCTCAGTGAGCGAGCGAGCGCGCAGAGAGGGAGTGGCCAACTC
CATCACTAGGGGTTCCTGCGGCCGCACGCGTTGTGCGTGTGTGTGTGCATTACCCTGTTCCTTCCTTCCT
CCTATGCAGCTGGAGCAGTAAGCTTAGCACCTGAAGGTGTGGGAGGGGTACCCTTCTCTTTGCATTCTTA
TCCCCTACATGCCCACATGGATGTGGCCAGGAGCTCATTGGAAATTAGGCCAAGCTAGTACTGGTTATTC
ATGGCAAATATAACAAATATATGCTCTTCCCTGGCTGTCTGGGCTCTCTCTGGCTCTATTCTCCTCTTTC
ACTCCATGTAAACTAGCCTCAGTATCATGCTCCAGCAGGGTAGAGCAGAGAACTCAGCATCAGGAATTAA
GCTTACAGCCCATCTGCCAGTGCTTTGCGCATACATCCTTCTCTTGGGAAACCTATGAGGAAGAGTATCT
TAGGTTTGGTCTCCTGGTCTGTTGCCATCAATGAGCCTGTGAATCCCAAGTTTTCCCTCACTCTCTGCTC
TGTTCCAGCACTGTGCCTTCTTGTGCATGACATAAATGCTCTGAATCACAGTTTTTGCCTCTATCAAATG
GACATAATGGCATTCATGATCATGCTCACAGAGATTTAAACGCAATAACTTGGTATATTCTAGAAGCGTA
TTCAAAAGGAACTTTTTTATTGTCTCGTTCCTCAGGCTTAGTATGATTTCTCGATGGAGTGGAGATAATG
AATCCTTATGGGATGGCTGATTGAACAGAGAGCTCGGGCTGGGCATAAAAGTCAGGGCAGAGCCATCTAT
TGCTTACATTTGCTTCTGGGATCCAGATCTTTCGAAGCTAGCGCTACCGGTCGCCACCATGGTCTCCAAG
GGCGAGGAGCTGTTCACCGGGGTGGTGCCCATCCTGGTCGAGCTGGACGGCGATGTCAACGGCCACAAGT
TCAGCGTGTCCGGCGAGGGCGAGGGCGATGCCACCTACGGCAAGCTGACCCTGAAGCTGATCTGCACCAC
CGGCAAGCTGCCCGTGCCCTGGCCCACCCTCGTGACCACCCTGGGCTACGGCGTGCAGTGCTTCGCCCGC
TACCCCGACCACATGAAGCAGCACGACTTCTTCAAGTCCGCCATGCCCGAAGGCTACGTCCAGGAGCGCA
CCATCTTCTTCAAAGACGACGGCAACTACAAGACCCGCGCCGAGGTGAAGTTCGAGGGCGACACCCTGGT
GAACCGCATCGAGCTGAAGGGCATCGACTTCAAGGAGGACGGCAACATCCTGGGGCACAAGCTGGAGTAC
AACTACAACAGCCACAACGTCTATATCACCGCCGACAAGCAGAAGAACGGCATCAAGGCCAACTTCAAGA
TCCGCCACAACATCGAGGACGGCGGCGTGCAGCTCGCCGACCACTACCAGCAGAACACCCCCATCGGCGA
CGGCCCCGTGCTGCTGCCCGACAACCACTACCTGAGCTACCAGTCCAAGCTGAGCAAAGACCCCAACGAG
AAGCGCGATCACATGGTCCTGCTGGAGTTCGTGACCGCCGCCGGGATCACTCTCGGCATGGACGAGCTGT
ACAAGGGCTCTGGTGCTACCAACTTCTCACTGTTGAAACAGGCAGGGGATGTAGAGGAGAATCCAGGGCC
TGGTGCTAGTGGAGACTACAAAGACCATGACGGAGATTATAAAGATCATGACATCGATTACAAGGATGAC
GATGACAAGTCCGGACTCAGATCTGGAGGCTCCGGAGGCCCAGAGCCAGCGAAGTCTGCTCCCGCCCCGA
AAAAGGGCTCCAAGAAGGCGGTGACTAAGGCGCAGAAGAAAGGCGGCAAGAAGCGCAAGCGCAGCCGCAA
GGAGAGCTATTCCATCTATGTGTACAAGGTTCTGAAGCAGGTCCACCCTGACACCGGCATTTCGTCCAAG
GCCATGGGCATCATGAATTCGTTTGTGAACGACATTTTCGAGCGCATCGCAGGAGAGGCTTCCCGCCTGG
CGCATTACAACAAGCGCTCGACCATCACCTCCCGGGAGATCCAGACGGCCGTGCGCCTGCTGCTGCCTGG
GGAGTTGGCCAAGCACGCCGTGTCCGAGGGTACTAAGGCCATCACCAAGTACACCAGCGCTAAGTAATGA
GGCGCGCCGCGGCCGCGAATTCGATATCATAATCAACCTCTGGATTACAAAATTTGTGAAAGATTGACTG
GTATTCTTAACTATGTTGCTCCTTTTACGCTATGTGGATACGCTGCTTTAATGCCTTTGTATCATGCTAT
TGCTTCCCGTATGGCTTTCATTTTCTCCTCCTTGTATAAATCCTGGTTAGTTCTTGCCACGGCGGAACTC
ATCGCCGCCTGCCTTGCCCGCTGCTGGACAGGGGCTCGGCTGTTGGGCACTGACAATTCCGTGGCTCGAG
AGATCTTCGACTGTGCCTTCTAGTTGCCAGCCATCTGTTGTTTGCCCCTCCCCCGTGCCTTCCTTGACCC
TGGAAGGTGCCACTCCCACTGTCCTTTCCTAATAAAATGAGGAAATTGCATCGCATTGTCTGAGTAGGTG
TCATTCTATTCTGGGGGGTGGGGTGGGGCAGGACAGCAAGGGGGAGGATTGGGAAGACAATAGCAGGCAT
GAGATCTCACGTGCGGACCGAGCGGCCGCAGGAACCCCTAGTGATGGAGTTGGCCACTCCCTCTCTGCGC
GCTCGCTCGCTCACTGAGGCCGGGCGACCAAAGGTCGCCCGACGCCCGGGCTTTGCCCGGGCGGCCTCAG
TGAGCGAGCGAGCGCGCAGCTGCCTGCAGGGGCGCCTGATGCGGTATTTTCTCCTTACGCATCTGTGCGG
TATTTCACACCGCATA
[95 nt withheld, positions 4007-4101]
T
[46 nt withheld, positions 4103-4148]
C
[141 nt withheld, positions 4150-4290]
CCTTTGACGTTGGAGTCCACGTTCTTT
[37 nt withheld, positions 4318-4354]
ACTCTATCTCGGGCTATTCTTTTGATTTATAAGGGATTTTGCCGATTTCGGTCTATTGGTTAAAAAATGA
GCTGATTTAACAAAAATTTAACGCGAATTTTAACAAAATATTAACGTTTACAATTTTATGGTGCACTCTC
AGTACAATCTGCTCTGATGCCGCATAGTTAAGCCAGCCCCGACACCCGCCAACACCCGCTGACGCGCCCT
GACGGGCTTGTCTGCTCCCGGCATCCGCTTACAGACAAGCTGTGACCGTCTCCGGGAGCTGCATGTGTCA
GAGGTTTTCACCGTCATCACCGAAACGCGCGAGACGAAAGGGCCTCGTGATACGCCTATTTTTATAGGTT
AATGTCATGATAATAATGGTTTCTTAGACGTCAGGTGGCACTTTTCGGGGAAATGTGCGCGGAACCCCTA
TTTGTTTATTTTTCTAAATACATTCAAATATGTATCCGCTCATGAGACAATAACCCTGATAAATGCTTCA
ATAATATTGAAAAAGGAAGAGTATGAGTATTCAACATTTCCGTGTCGCCCTTATTCCCTTTTTTGCGGCA
TTTTGCCTTCCTGTTTTTGCTCACCCAGAAACGCTGGTGAAAGTAAAAGATGCTGAAGATCAGTTGGGTG
CACGAGTGGGTTACATCGAACTGGATCTCAACAGCGGTAAGATCCTTGAGAGTTTTCGCCCCGAAGAACG
TTTTCCAATGATGAGCACTTTTAAAGTTCTGCTATGTGGCGCGGTATTATCCCGTATTGACGCCGGGCAA
GAGCAACTCGGTCGCCGCATACACTATTCTCAGAATGACTTGGTTGAGTACTCACCAGTCACAGAAAAGC
ATCTTACGGATGGCATGACAGTAAGAGAATTATGCAGTGCTGCCATAACCATGAGTGATAACACTGCGGC
CAACTTACTTCTGACAACGATCGGAGGACCGAAGGAGCTAACCGCTTTTTTGCACAACATGGGGGATCAT
GTAACTCGCCTTGATCGTTGGGAACCGGAGCTGAATGAAGCCATACCAAACGACGAGCGTGACACCACGA
TGCCTGTAGCAATGGCAACAACGTTGCGCAAACTATTAACTGGCGAACTACTTACTCTAGCTTCCC
